Addgene plasmid #20225: Vh-HA-FRB
Depositing lab: Carolyn Bertozzi. Depositing organization: University of California, Berkeley. Publication: Conditional glycosylation in eukaryotic cells using a biocompatible chemical inducer of dimerization. Czlapinski JL, Schelle MW, Miller LW, Laughlin ST, Kohler JJ, Cornish VW, Bertozzi CR. J Am Chem Soc. 2008 Oct 8. 130(40):13186-7. 10.1021/ja8037728 PubMed 18788807.
Backbone
  Vector backbone: pcDNA3.1(+)
  Backbone manufacturer: Invitrogen
  Backbone size w/o insert (bp): 5400
  Vector type: Mammalian Expression
  Selectable markers: Neomycin (select with G418)
Growth in bacteria
  Bacterial resistance: Ampicillin, 100 μg/mL
  Growth temperature: 37°C
  Growth strain: DH5alpha
  Copy number: High Copy
Gene/Insert
  Gene/Insert name: FRB (alt name: mTOR domain)
  Species: H. sapiens (human)
  Insert size (bp): 510
  Mutation: T2098L mutation
  Entrez Gene: MTOR (a.k.a. FRAP, FRAP1, FRAP2, RAFT1, RAPT1, SKS)
  Tag / fusion protein: Vh (N terminal on insert); HA (N terminal on insert)
  Cloning method: Restriction Enzyme; 5′ cloning site NdeI (not destroyed); 3′ cloning site KpnI (not destroyed)
  Sequencing primers: 5′ CMV-F; 3′ BGH reverse
Terms and licenses: Academic/Nonprofit Terms; Industry Terms: Not Available to Industry
Depositor comments: murine VH chain signal peptide followed by a HA tag and one repeat of FRB
How to cite: Vh-HA-FRB was a gift from Carolyn Bertozzi (Addgene plasmid # 20225 ; http://n2t.net/addgene:20225 ; RRID:Addgene_20225)
