[The description below was written by a language model from this plasmid's Addgene catalogue record.]
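Description:
Vh-HA-FRB is a mammalian expression plasmid built on the commercial pcDNA3.1(+) backbone (about 5.4 kb without insert). It is propagated in E. coli as a high-copy plasmid under ampicillin selection, and it carries a neomycin resistance marker so that transfected mammalian cells can be selected with G418. No feature table is provided, but the listed sequencing primers (CMV forward and BGH reverse) fit the standard pcDNA3.1 arrangement, in which the insert lies between the CMV immediate-early promoter and the bovine growth hormone polyadenylation signal.

The insert of roughly 510 bp, cloned between NdeI and KpnI sites that both remain intact, encodes a single copy of the FRB domain of human mTOR, the FKBP12-rapamycin binding region. It carries the T2098L substitution, a change commonly used to let FRB bind rapamycin analogues with reduced activity toward endogenous mTOR. Upstream of FRB sit a murine immunoglobulin VH chain signal peptide and then an HA epitope tag. The signal peptide should direct the fusion into the secretory pathway, and the HA tag allows antibody detection of the product.

FRB is one half of a chemically induced dimerization pair that associates with an FKBP-fused partner when a rapamycin-type small molecule is added. The associated publication concerns conditional control of glycosylation in eukaryotic cells using a biocompatible chemical dimerizer, so this construct most likely serves as a secretory-pathway FRB component or control in that system. The record does not state its exact role or its intended partner constructs.
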