>Addgene plasmid #20225 | Vh-HA-FRB | addgene partial sequence | sequence record 26079 | 20225 with BGHrev
GACTCGAGCGGCCGCCACTGTGCTGGATATCTGCAGAATTCCACCACACTGGACTAGTGGATCCGAGCTC
GGTACCTCTAGTCTTTGAGATTCGTCGGAACACATGATAATAGAGGTCCCAGGCTTGGAGGAGGTCCTTG
ACATTCCCTGATTTCATGTACTTCCTGCACCACTCTTGGGCCTCCATTAAATCTCGACCATAGGCCTGAT
TAAAGGATGTTTCCTTCAGAGTCTGGGGGCCCCGTTCCATCATAGCATGCAAGGGCTCCAGCACCTCAAA
CATGCCTTTCACGTTCCTTTCCCCAAAGTACAAACGAGATGCCTCTTCCAGGCCTTCATGCCACATCTCA
TGCCAGAGGATTGCGTAGTCTGGTACGTCGTACGGATATCTAGACTCGAGGTCGACCTGCAGTTGGACCT
GGGAGTGCGCGCCTGTGGAGAGAAAGGCAAAGTGGATGTCATTGTCACCCATATATATGTCCAGACCTCA
AGCCTGCTACTGTTAACCCCTTACCTGTAGCTGTTGCTACCAAGAAGAGGATGATACAGCTCCATCCCAT
GGTGGCCACGTCGTATTAATTTCCACGTGCCAGTAAGCAGTGGGTTCTCTAGTTAGCCAGAAAGCTCTGC
TTATATAGACCTCCCACCGTACACGCCTACCGCCCATTTGCGTCAATGGGGCGGAGTTGTTACGACATTT
TGGAAAGTCCCGTTGATTTTGGTGCA
